Addgene plasmid #191366: pHAGE-IRES-puro-NLS-dHgm6Cas13b-EGFP-NLS
Purpose: Overexpression of NLS-dHgm6Cas13b-EGFP-NLS in human cells
Depositing lab: Ling-Ling Chen. Depositing organization: CAS Center for Excellence in Molecular Cell Science. Publication: Multi-color RNA imaging with CRISPR-Cas13b systems in living cells. Yang LZ, Gao BQ, Huang Y, Wang Y, Yang L, Chen LL. Cell Insight. 2022 Jun 15;1(4):100044. doi: 10.1016/j.cellin.2022.100044. eCollection 2022 Aug. PubMed 37192858.
Backbone
  Vector backbone: pHAGE
  Vector type: Mammalian Expression
Growth in bacteria
  Bacterial resistance: Ampicillin, 100 μg/mL
  Growth temperature: 37°C
  Growth strain: NEB Stable
  Copy number: High Copy
Gene/Insert
  Gene/Insert name: NLS-dHgm6Cas13b-EGFP-NLS
  Species: Synthetic
  Tag / fusion protein: EGFP (C terminal on insert)
  Cloning method: Unknown
Terms and licenses: Academic/Nonprofit Terms; Industry Terms: Not Available to Industry
How to cite: pHAGE-IRES-puro-NLS-dHgm6Cas13b-EGFP-NLS was a gift from Ling-Ling Chen (Addgene plasmid # 191366 ; http://n2t.net/addgene:191366 ; RRID:Addgene_191366)
