[The description below was written by a language model from this plasmid's Addgene catalogue record and pLannotate feature annotations shown in this document.]
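Description:
pHAGE-IRES-puro-NLS-dHgm6Cas13b-EGFP-NLS is a mammalian expression plasmid built on the pHAGE backbone, an HIV-1-derived, self-inactivating lentiviral transfer vector. It is propagated in E. coli through a high-copy ColE1/pUC-type origin with ampicillin selection from the bla gene. The annotated lentiviral framework comprises a truncated 5' LTR, the Ψ packaging signal with an adjoining gag fragment, the Rev response element, the cPPT/CTS and a ΔU3 3' LTR. Together these allow the region between the LTRs to be packaged into viral particles and integrated into target cells without regenerating an active viral promoter. Small fragments annotated as nef, Rev, lacI, lac promoter and SV40 sequences appear to be backbone remnants.

The expression cassette is driven by the constitutive human EF-1α promoter. The roughly 3.5 kb stretch between this promoter and EGFP carries no automated annotation, but by the catalogue description it holds the synthetic insert: a dHgm6Cas13b (by the "d" prefix, presumably catalytically inactive) flanked by nuclear localisation signals and fused at its C terminus to EGFP. A 3xFLAG epitope is annotated just downstream of EGFP, although the catalogue entry does not mention it. An EMCV IRES then permits translation of puromycin N-acetyltransferase from the same transcript, so puromycin selection enriches for cells expressing the fusion, and a WPRE before the 3' LTR enhances transcript expression.

The stated purpose is overexpression of the fluorescent Cas13b fusion in human cells, and the associated work concerns multi-colour imaging of RNA in living cells with CRISPR-Cas13b systems. The fusion would serve there as a guide-RNA-directed RNA label, but no guide RNA cassette is annotated on this plasmid.
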