Features (pLannotate 1.2.2; 25 found; start..end, strand, type, name):
    377..634     +  LTR            5' LTR (truncated): truncated 5' long terminal repeat (LTR) from HIV-1
    681..806     +  misc_feature   HIV-1 Ψ: packaging signal of human immunodeficiency virus type 1
    790..1128    +  CDS            HIV-1 gag (fragment): gag protein from human immunodeficiency virus 1; gag
   1303..1536    +  misc_feature   RRE: The Rev response element (RRE) of HIV-1 allows for Rev-dependent mRNA export from the nucleus to the cytoplasm.
   1913..2013    +  CDS            Rev (fragment): human immunodeficiency virus 1 (HIV-1) Rev protein; rev; enhances nuclear export of unspliced and incompletely spliced viral mRNAs
   2058..2175    +  misc_feature   cPPT/CTS: central polypurine tract and central termination sequence of HIV-1
   2223..3401    +  promoter       EF-1α promoter: strong constitutive promoter for human elongation factor EF-1α
   6870..7586    +  CDS            EGFP: EGFP is a basic (constitutively fluorescent) green fluorescent protein published in 1996, derived from Aequorea victoria. It is reported to be a rapidly-maturing weak dimer with moderate acid sensitivity.
   7680..7745    +  CDS            3xFLAG: three tandem FLAG® epitope tags, followed by an enterokinase cleavage site
   7857..8319    +  misc_feature   IRES: internal ribosome entry site (IRES) of the encephalomyocarditis virus (EMCV)
   8339..8938    +  CDS            PuroR: puromycin N-acetyltransferase; pac from Streptomyces alboniger; confers resistance to puromycin
   8957..9545    +  misc_feature   WPRE: woodchuck hepatitis virus posttranscriptional regulatory element
   9553..9618    +  CDS            nef (fragment): NEF_HV1Z2 - Experimental evidence at protein level: Swiss-Prot protein existence level 1. Extracellular Nef protein targets CD4(+) T-lymphocytes for apoptosis by interacting with CXCR4 surface receptors. From Human immunodeficiency virus type 1 group M subtype D (isolate Z2/CDC-Z34) (HIV-1).
   9620..9853    +  LTR            3' LTR (ΔU3): self-inactivating 3' long terminal repeat (LTR) from HIV-1
  10058..10162   +  promoter       AmpR promoter: bla
  10163..11023   +  CDS            AmpR: β-lactamase; bla; confers resistance to ampicillin, carbenicillin, and related antibiotics
  11194..11782   +  rep_origin     ori: high-copy-number ColE1/pMB1/pBR322/pUC origin of replication
  11965..12019   +  CDS            lacI (fragment): lac repressor; lacI; The lac repressor binds to the lac operator to inhibit transcription in E. coli. This inhibition can be relieved by adding lactose or isopropyl-β-D-thiogalactopyranoside (IPTG).
  12025..12118   +  rep_origin     SV40 ori (fragment): SV40 origin of replication
  12143..12180   +  CDS            lacI (fragment): lac repressor; lacI; The lac repressor binds to the lac operator to inhibit transcription in E. coli. This inhibition can be relieved by adding lactose or isopropyl-β-D-thiogalactopyranoside (IPTG).
  12193..12214   +  protein_bind   CAP binding site: CAP binding activates transcription in the presence of cAMP. E. coli catabolite activator protein
  12229..12259   +  promoter       lac promoter: promoter for the E. coli lac operon
  12263..12285   +  protein_bind   lac operator (fragment): The lac repressor binds to the lac operator to inhibit transcription in E. coli. This inhibition can be relieved by adding lactose or isopropyl-β-D-thiogalactopyranoside (IPTG). lac repressor encoded by lacI
  12317..12400   +  polyA_signal   SV40 poly(A) signal (fragment): SV40 polyadenylation signal
  12567..329     +  CDS            nef (fragment) (across the origin): NEF_HV1BR - Experimental evidence at protein level: Swiss-Prot protein existence level 1. Extracellular Nef protein targets CD4(+) T-lymphocytes for apoptosis by interacting with CXCR4 surface receptors (PubMed:14990729). From Human immunodeficiency virus type 1 group M subtype B (isolate BRU/LAI) (HIV-1).
>Addgene plasmid #191366 | pHAGE-IRES-puro-NLS-dHgm6Cas13b-EGFP-NLS | addgene full sequence | sequence record 375407 | Addgene NGS Result
TGGAAGGGCTAATTCACTCCCAAAGAAGACAAGATATCCTTGATCTGTGGATCTACCACACACAAGGCTA
CTTCCCTGATTAGCAGAACTACACACCAGGGCCAGGGGTCAGATATCCACTGACCTTTGGATGGTGCTAC
AAGCTAGTACCAGTTGAGCCAGATAAGGTAGAAGAGGCCAATAAAGGAGAGAACACCAGCTTGTTACACC
CTGTGAGCCTGCATGGGATGGATGACCCGGAGAGAGAAGTGTTAGAGTGGAGGTTTGACAGCCGCCTAGC
ATTTCATCACGTGGCCCGAGAGCTGCATCCGGAGTACTTCAAGAACTGCTGATATCGAGCTTGCTACAAG
GGACTTTCCGCTGGGGACTTTCCAGGGAGGCGTGGCCTGGGCGGGACTGGGGAGTGGCGAGCCCTCAGAT
CCTGCATATAAGCAGCTGCTTTTTGCCTGTACTGGGTCTCTCTGGTTAGACCAGATCTGAGCCTGGGAGC
TCTCTGGCTAACTAGGGAACCCACTGCTTAAGCCTCAATAAAGCTTGCCTTGAGTGCTTCAAGTAGTGTG
TGCCCGTCTGTTGTGTGACTCTGGTAACTAGAGATCCCTCAGACCCTTTTAGTCAGTGTGGAAAATCTCT
AGCAGTGGCGCCCGAACAGGGACTTGAAAGCGAAAGGGAAACCAGAGGAGCTCTCTCGACGCAGGACTCG
GCTTGCTGAAGCGCGCACGGCAAGAGGCGAGGGGCGGCGACTGGTGAGTACGCCAAAAATTTTGACTAGC
GGAGGCTAGAAGGAGAGAGATGGGTGCGAGAGCGTCAGTATTAAGCGGGGGAGAATTAGATCGCGATGGG
AAAAAATTCGGTTAAGGCCAGGGGGAAAGAAAAAATATAAATTAAAACATATAGTATGGGCAAGCAGGGA
GCTAGAACGATTCGCAGTTAATCCTGGCCTGTTAGAAACATCAGAAGGCTGTAGACAAATACTGGGACAG
CTACAACCATCCCTTCAGACAGGATCAGAAGAACTTAGATCATTATATAATACAGTAGCAACCCTCTATT
GTGTGCATCAAAGGATAGAGATAAAAGACACCAAGGAAGCTTTAGACAAGATAGAGGAAGAGCAAAACAA
AAGTAAGACCACCGCACAGCAAGCGGCCGGCCGCTGATCTTCAGACCTGGAGGAGGAGATATGAGGGACA
ATTGGAGAAGTGAATTATATAAATATAAAGTAGTAAAAATTGAACCATTAGGAGTAGCACCCACCAAGGC
AAAGAGAAGAGTGGTGCAGAGAGAAAAAAGAGCAGTGGGAATAGGAGCTTTGTTCCTTGGGTTCTTGGGA
GCAGCAGGAAGCACTATGGGCGCAGCGTCAATGACGCTGACGGTACAGGCCAGACAATTATTGTCTGGTA
TAGTGCAGCAGCAGAACAATTTGCTGAGGGCTATTGAGGCGCAACAGCATCTGTTGCAACTCACAGTCTG
GGGCATCAAGCAGCTCCAGGCAAGAATCCTGGCTGTGGAAAGATACCTAAAGGATCAACAGCTCCTGGGG
ATTTGGGGTTGCTCTGGAAAACTCATTTGCACCACTGCTGTGCCTTGGAATGCTAGTTGGAGTAATAAAT
CTCTGGAACAGATTTGGAATCACACGACCTGGATGGAGTGGGACAGAGAAATTAACAATTACACAAGCTT
AATACACTCCTTAATTGAAGAATCGCAAAACCAGCAAGAAAAGAATGAACAAGAATTATTGGAATTAGAT
AAATGGGCAAGTTTGTGGAATTGGTTTAACATAACAAATTGGCTGTGGTATATAAAATTATTCATAATGA
TAGTAGGAGGCTTGGTAGGTTTAAGAATAGTTTTTGCTGTACTTTCTATAGTGAATAGAGTTAGGCAGGG
ATATTCACCATTATCGTTTCAGACCCACCTCCCAACCCCGAGGGGACCCGACAGGCCCGAAGGAATAGAA
GAAGAAGGTGGAGAGAGAGACAGAGACAGATCCATTCGATTAGTGAACGGATCTCGACGGTATCGCCGAA
TTCACAAATGGCAGTATTCATCCACAATTTTAAAAGAAAAGGGGGGATTGGGGGGTACAGTGCAGGGGAA
AGAATAGTAGACATAATAGCAACAGACATACAAACTAAAGAATTACAAAAACAAATTACAAAAATTCAAA
ATTTTCGGGTTTATTACAGGGACAGCAGAGATCCAGTTTGGACTAGTCGTGAGGCTCCGGTGCCCGTCAG
TGGGCAGAGCGCACATCGCCCACAGTCCCCGAGAAGTTGGGGGGAGGGGTCGGCAATTGAACCGGTGCCT
AGAGAAGGTGGCGCGGGGTAAACTGGGAAAGTGATGTCGTGTACTGGCTCCGCCTTTTTCCCGAGGGTGG
GGGAGAACCGTATATAAGTGCAGTAGTCGCCGTGAACGTTCTTTTTCGCAACGGGTTTGCCGCCAGAACA
CAGGTAAGTGCCGTGTGTGGTTCCCGCGGGCCTGGCCTCTTTACGGGTTATGGCCCTTGCGTGCCTTGAA
TTACTTCCACCTGGCTGCAGTACGTGATTCTTGATCCCGAGCTTCGGGTTGGAAGTGGGTGGGAGAGTTC
GAGGCCTTGCGCTTAAGGAGCCCCTTCGCCTCGTGCTTGAGTTGAGGCCTGGCCTGGGCGCTGGGGCCGC
CGCGTGCGAATCTGGTGGCACCTTCGCGCCTGTCTCGCTGCTTTCGATAAGTCTCTAGCCATTTAAAATT
TTTGATGACCTGCTGCGACGCTTTTTTTCTGGCAAGATAGTCTTGTAAATGCGGGCCAAGATCTGCACAC
TGGTATTTCGGTTTTTGGGGCCGCGGGCGGCGACGGGGCCCGTGCGTCCCAGCGCACATGTTCGGCGAGG
CGGGGCCTGCGAGCGCGGCCACCGAGAATCGGACGGGGGTAGTCTCAAGCTGGCCGGCCTGCTCTGGTGC
CTGGCCTCGCGCCGCCGTGTATCGCCCCGCCCTGGGCGGCAAGGCTGGCCCGGTCGGCACCAGTTGCGTG
AGCGGAAAGATGGCCGCTTCCCGGCCCTGCTGCAGGGAGCTCAAAATGGAGGACGCGGCGCTCGGGAGAG
CGGGCGGGTGAGTCACCCACACAAAGGAAAAGGGCCTTTCCGTCCTCAGCCGTCGCTTCATGTGACTCCA
CGGAGTACCGGGCGCCGTCCAGGCACCTCGATTAGTTCTCGAGCTTTTGGAGTACGTCGTCTTTAGGTTG
GGGGGAGGGGTTTTATGCGATGGAGTTTCCCCACACTGAGTGGGTGGAGACTGAAGTTAGGCCAGCTTGG
CACTTGATGTAATTCTCCTTGGAATTTGCCCTTTTTGAGTTTGGATCTTGGTTCATTCTCAAGCCTCAGA
CAGTGGTTCAAAGTTTTTTTCTTCCATTTCAGGTGTCGTGAAGCGGCCGCATGAAGCGACCTGCCGCCAC
AAAGAAGGCTGGACAGGCTAAGAAGAAGAAAGCTAGCATGGAGGACAACCTGACAAAAACCAAGAAGAAG
ATGAGAATCCCTAAGCTGATCGAGGAGCACAAGTCCGTGTTCGGGGCCTACAGCACCATGGCCCTGAGCA
ACGTGGAGACAGTGCTGAACCACATCGCCGAGAGGGCCGGGCTGGACGGCTACGAAAGAGACAGGGGCCC
TGGGGTGGAGGACTACTGGGAGCATCCCGTGATGCAGTGCCTCTGCAGAAAGGACAAGCCAAGGTCCATC
CCTTCTGACGTGCTGCTGGACGTGCGGAACAGGCTGTTCAGGAGCTTCCCATTTCTGAAGATCATGGCTG
AGAACCAGAGGGACTATAGAAACGCTAAGGGAAAAGTGGAGTGCGTGGAGATCAACGAATCCGACATTTT
CGTGGTGCTCAATAATAGCTTTAGGGTGCTCAAAGCTTACGCCGATACCTGCACCGCCTATCTGATCGAA
AACCGCATTTGGGAAGATAATTCCCCAATGCTGATGTACAACGAATGCCCTCTGGCCGCCATGGTGAACC
AGTACTACACAGCCGCCCTGAGGGTGACTAAGGAAAGATACGGGTATGAAACAAGGGACCTGACCTTCAT
CCAGAAGAGAAGGTTTAAGCAGGAACCAGAGAAGGAGGCTTCCGGGAACGTGAAAAAGAAGGCCGTGCCT
GACCTGGCCTTCTTTCTGAGCCTGGTGGCCCTGAACGGGGACGGCCGGAAGTGGCTGCACCTGTCCGGCT
GGGGAGTGGTGCTGCTGATTTGCCTGTTCCTGGAGAAGAAGTACGTGAATGTGTTTCTGTCTAAGCTGCC
TAATCCAGGCAATTACCCACCCAGTAGCAAAGAGCGGCGAATTATCAGGAGATCCATGGGAGTGTGCAGC
GTGGTGCTGCCAAAAGAGAGAATCCACTCTGAGACCGGGGATCTGTCTGTCGCTCTCGACATGCTGAATG
AACTGAAGAGGTGTCCCAGAGAACTGTTCGATACACTCTCCCCCGGCGATCAGGAGCGCTTCAGAACCAT
TAGCAGCGATCACAACGAAGTGCTCCAGATGCGGTCCAAGGACAGATTCGCACAGCTGGTGCTGCAATAC
ATCGATCATAACCGCCTGTTCGAGAACTTGAGGTTCCACGTGAACATGGGCAAGCTGAGATACCTCTTTA
ATCCTAAGAAGTACTGTATCGATGGCCAGACCAGGGTGAGAGTGCTGGAGCACCCGCTCAATGGATTCGG
AAGGCTTCAGGAGATGGAAGAGAAGAGACTGCAGGAGAACGGACCATTTGCCCGGTCTGGCATCAAGGTG
CGGTGCTTCGACGAGGTGAGGCGGGACGACGCTAACGAGTCCAACTACCCTTATATCGTGGACACTTACA
CACATTACGTGCTGGAAAACGACATGGTGGAAATGTTCTTCTGTCCCGAGGGGTCCGGGATGAAGATGCC
TGAAGTGACCAGCAGGGAGGGCAAGTGGTATGTCGACAAAAAGGTGCCTCATTGCAGAATGAGAATGTCT
GTGCTGGAGCTGCCCGCCATGCTGTTCCATCTGCTGCTGTGCGGCGCCAAGAACACCGAGGTGCACATTG
GCAAAGTGTGTGATAACTACTGTCACCTGTTTAGCGACATGGCTCAGGGCAATCTCACTGAGGAGAATAT
TCTGTCCTACGGCATTAAGAAGGAAGATATTCCACAGAAGGTGTGGGATTGCGTGCGCGGGGTGCACATG
GGAAAGGACTCTCGGGCCTACAGGGAGAAAGAGATCCGCGAGCGCTACGAGGACGTGACCAGACGGCTCG
AAAGGCTCGAGGCTGACCGGAAGGCCGTGCTCGGCGGCGAAAACAAGATCGGGAAACGCGGATTTGTCCA
GATCGTGCCCGGCAGACTGGCCGCCTACCTCGCAACCGACATCTGCAGGCTCCAGCCTAGCCTCAGAAAG
GGCGATGGGTACGGAACAGATAGACTGACCGGCCTGAATTTTAGGCTGCTGCAGTCCTCAATTGCCACAT
ATAATTGCGGCGAGAGTGACATCCTGTATGGAAGATTTCGCGACGTGTTCTGTTCTGCAGGCCTCATCGG
AGGCGACAATCCCCATCCTTTTCTGGATAAGGTCCTCCCAGAAGCCTATAGCGTGTGTTGCCCTCGCAAT
ACAATCGAATTCTATGAGCGCTACCTGGAGGAGTACCAGCGGTACCTGAAGCCTCTTGTGATCAAGCTCG
AAAAGGGCAAAGTGCCTAGCCTGTCCTTCGTGAATGAGGGCCAGAGAAGGTGGGCCAGAAGGGACGACGC
CTACTATCACGAACTGGGCAATCTGTACCTGAGCCAGGCTATCGAGCTGCCCAGGCAGATGTTTGACGAT
GAGATTAAGGATAAGCTGAGAGAAATGCCAGAGATGCGGGACGTGGATTTTGATCACGCCAACGTGACCT
TCCTGATCGGAGAGTATCTGAAAAGGGTCCGCCACGACGAAAGTCAGGAGTTCTACAGCTGGCCCCGCCA
CTATAAGTACGTGGACATGCTGAAATGTATCCTGAATCCAAAGAACGGATCTCTGCAGGCCGTGTATATC
CAGATGGGGGAGCGGGAAGGCCTGTGGCAGGAGCGGAGCGAACTGGAAGAGAAGTACGCCAAAATCCGGC
TGAGAGATCTGGGCAGGAAGGGGCTGGACAAGGATGAGGCTAACGAAAGGATCAAGACCGGACTCGGCAA
CAGAAAGAAAGAGTACCAGAAGGCCGAGAAAGTGATCCGGAGATATAAGGTGCAGGACGCCCTTCTGTTC
ATGCTGGCCAAGAACACACTGTTTAACTCCGTGGAGGTGGATGATGAACGCTTTAAGCTGAAGGACATCA
TGCCTGACGGCGAGAAAGGCATCCTGTCCGAGGTGGTGCCCATGGACTTTTGTTTTCGGTCTGGGAACAG
CGCCACCAGAAAGCTGATGGGCACCATCCACAGCGATAACACCAAAATTAAGAACTACGGCGACTTCTTC
GCACTGGCCAACGATAAGCGGATGGTGACACTGCTTCCCCTGGTGGGCGAACAGTGTCTGGTGAAAGAGG
AGGTGAAAGAAGAGTTCGATAAATACGATGACTGCAGACCTGAAATGATCAGTATGGTGTTTGATTTCGA
GCAGTGGGCCTATTCTGCCTACCCCGAGCTGAAAGAGCTGGTGAGCAATGAAGCTATTAAGGGACGGCTG
TTTTCAAATCTGCTGCAGGAGCTGCTGGGCAGAGGGGAGCTGACATACGAGGAAAAGTACGCACTGGTGG
GAATTGCCAACGCCTTTCTGGCCAATTCATACCCTAAGGATGGCGGAGTGGTGAAGGTGAGGACCCTGCC
TGACATTGCCAAGTCCCTGAAGGATGTGTTCAAGGAGTACATCCGCCTGGAGAGTCTAGAGGCGCTACCG
GTCGCCACCATGGTGAGCAAGGGCGAGGAGCTGTTCACCGGGGTGGTGCCCATCCTGGTCGAGCTGGACG
GCGACGTAAACGGCCACAAGTTCAGCGTGTCCGGCGAGGGCGAGGGCGATGCCACCTACGGCAAGCTGAC
CCTGAAGTTCATCTGCACCACCGGCAAGCTGCCCGTGCCCTGGCCCACCCTCGTGACCACCCTGACCTAC
GGCGTGCAGTGCTTCAGCCGCTACCCCGACCACATGAAGCAGCACGACTTCTTCAAGTCCGCCATGCCCG
AAGGCTACGTCCAGGAGCGCACCATCTTCTTCAAGGACGACGGCAACTACAAGACCCGCGCCGAGGTGAA
GTTCGAGGGCGACACCCTGGTGAACCGCATCGAGCTGAAGGGCATCGACTTCAAGGAGGACGGCAACATC
CTGGGGCACAAGCTGGAGTACAACTACAACAGCCACAACGTCTATATCATGGCCGACAAGCAGAAGAACG
GCATCAAGGTGAACTTCAAGATCCGCCACAACATCGAGGACGGCAGCGTGCAGCTCGCCGACCACTACCA
GCAGAACACCCCCATCGGCGACGGCCCCGTGCTGCTGCCCGACAACCACTACCTGAGCACCCAGTCCGCC
CTGAGCAAAGACCCCAACGAGAAGCGCGATCACATGGTCCTGCTGGAGTTCGTGACCGCCGCCGGGATCA
CTCTCGGCATGGACGAGCTGTACAAGTCGAATTCTAAGCCAGGATTCCATATGAAGCGACCTGCCGCCAC
AAAGAAGGCTGGACAGGCTAAGAAGAAGAAACAACGCGTGCAGCTAAGCGACTACAAAGACCATGACGGT
GATTATAAAGATCATGACATCGATTACAAGGATGACGATGACAAGTAAGGATCCCTCCCCCCCCCCTAAC
GTTACTGGCCGAAGCCGCTTGGAATAAGGCCGGTGTGCGTTTGTCTATATGTTATTTTCCACCATATTGC
CGTCTTTTGGCAATGTGAGGGCCCGGAAACCTGGCCCTGTCTTCTTGACGAGCATTCCTAGGGGTCTTTC
CCCTCTCGCCAAAGGAATGCAAGGTCTGTTGAATGTCGTGAAGGAAGCAGTTCCTCTGGAAGCTTCTTGA
AGACAAACAACGTCTGTAGCGACCCTTTGCAGGCAGCGGAACCCCCCACCTGGCGACAGGTGCCTCTGCG
GCCAAAAGCCACGTGTATAAGATACACCTGCAAAGGCGGCACAACCCCAGTGCCACGTTGTGAGTTGGAT
AGTTGTGGAAAGAGTCAAATGGCTCTCCTCAAGCGTATTCAACAAGGGGCTGAAGGATGCCCAGAAGGTA
CCCCATTGTATGGGATCTGATCTGGGGCCTCGGTGCACATGCTTTACATGTGTTTAGTCGAGGTTAAAAA
AACGTCTAGGCCCCCCGAACCACGGGGACGTGGTTTTCCTTTGAAAAACACGATGATAAGGATCCACCGG
AGCTTACCATGACCGAGTACAAGCCCACGGTGCGCCTCGCCACCCGCGACGACGTCCCCAGGGCCGTACG
CACCCTCGCCGCCGCGTTCGCCGACTACCCCGCCACGCGCCACACCGTCGATCCGGACCGCCACATCGAG
CGGGTCACCGAGCTGCAAGAACTCTTCCTCACGCGCGTCGGGCTCGACATCGGCAAGGTGTGGGTCGCGG
ACGACGGCGCCGCGGTGGCGGTCTGGACCACGCCGGAGAGCGTCGAAGCGGGGGCGGTGTTCGCCGAGAT
CGGCCCGCGCATGGCCGAGTTGAGCGGTTCCCGGCTGGCCGCGCAGCAACAGATGGAAGGCCTCCTGGCG
CCGCACCGGCCCAAGGAGCCCGCGTGGTTCCTGGCCACCGTCGGCGTCTCGCCCGACCACCAGGGCAAGG
GTCTGGGCAGCGCCGTCGTGCTCCCCGGAGTGGAGGCGGCCGAGCGCGCCGGGGTGCCCGCCTTCCTGGA
GACCTCCGCGCCCCGCAACCTCCCCTTCTACGAGCGGCTCGGCTTCACCGTCACCGCCGACGTCGAGGTG
CCCGAAGGACCGCGCACCTGGTGCATGACCCGCAAGCCCGGTGCCTGACGCCCATCGATAGATCCTAATC
AACCTCTGGATTACAAAATTTGTGAAAGATTGACTGGTATTCTTAACTATGTTGCTCCTTTTACGCTATG
TGGATACGCTGCTTTAATGCCTTTGTATCATGCTATTGCTTCCCGTATGGCTTTCATTTTCTCCTCCTTG
TATAAATCCTGGTTGCTGTCTCTTTATGAGGAGTTGTGGCCCGTTGTCAGGCAACGTGGCGTGGTGTGCA
CTGTGTTTGCTGACGCAACCCCCACTGGTTGGGGCATTGCCACCACCTGTCAGCTCCTTTCCGGGACTTT
CGCTTTCCCCCTCCCTATTGCCACGGCGGAACTCATCGCCGCCTGCCTTGCCCGCTGCTGGACAGGGGCT
CGGCTGTTGGGCACTGACAATTCCGTGGTGTTGTCGGGGAAATCATCGTCCTTTCCTTGGCTGCTCGCCT
GTGTTGCCACCTGGATTCTGCGCGGGACGTCCTTCTGCTACGTCCCTTCGGCCCTCAATCCAGCGGACCT
TCCTTCCCGCGGCCTGCTGCCGGCTCTGCGGCCTCTTCCGCGTCTTCGCCTTCGCCCTCAGACGAGTCGG
ATCTCCCTTTGGGCCGCCTCCCCGCCTGAGATCCTTTAAGACCAATGACTTACAAGGCAGCTGTAGATCT
TAGCCACTTTTTAAAAGAAAAGGGGGGACTGGAAGGGCTAATTCACTCCCAACGAAGACAAGATCTGCTT
TTTGCTTGTACTGGGTCTCTCTGGTTAGACCAGATCTGAGCCTGGGAGCTCTCTGGCTAACTAGGGAACC
CACTGCTTAAGCCTCAATAAAGCTTGCCTTGAGTGCTTCAAGTAGTGTGTGCCCGTCTGTTGTGTGACTC
TGGTAACTAGAGATCCCTCAGACCCTTTTAGTCAGTGTGGAAAATCTCTAGCAGTAGTAGTTCATGTCAT
CTTATTATTCAGTATTTATAACTTGCAAAGAAATGAATATCAGAGAGTGAGAGGCCCGGGTTAATTAAGG
AAAGGGCTAGATCATTCTTGAAGACGAAAGGGCCTCGTGATACGCCTATTTTTATAGGTTAATGTCATGA
TAATAATGGTTTCTTAGACGTCAGGTGGCACTTTTCGGGGAAATGTGCGCGGAACCCCTATTTGTTTATT
TTTCTAAATACATTCAAATATGTATCCGCTCATGAGACAATAACCCTGATAAATGCTTCAATAATATTGA
AAAAGGAAGAGTATGAGTATTCAACATTTCCGTGTCGCCCTTATTCCCTTTTTTGCGGCATTTTGCCTTC
CTGTTTTTGCTCACCCAGAAACGCTGGTGAAAGTAAAAGATGCTGAAGATCAGTTGGGTGCACGAGTGGG
TTACATCGAACTGGATCTCAACAGCGGTAAGATCCTTGAGAGTTTTCGCCCCGAAGAACGTTTTCCAATG
ATGAGCACTTTTAAAGTTCTGCTATGTGGCGCGGTATTATCCCGTGTTGACGCCGGGCAAGAGCAACTCG
GTCGCCGCATACACTATTCTCAGAATGACTTGGTTGAGTACTCACCAGTCACAGAAAAGCATCTTACGGA
TGGCATGACAGTAAGAGAATTATGCAGTGCTGCCATAACCATGAGTGATAACACTGCGGCCAACTTACTT
CTGACAACGATCGGAGGACCGAAGGAGCTAACCGCTTTTTTGCACAACATGGGGGATCATGTAACTCGCC
TTGATCGTTGGGAACCGGAGCTGAATGAAGCCATACCAAACGACGAGCGTGACACCACGATGCCTGTAGC
AATGGCAACAACGTTGCGCAAACTATTAACTGGCGAACTACTTACTCTAGCTTCCCGGCAACAATTAATA
GACTGGATGGAGGCGGATAAAGTTGCAGGACCACTTCTGCGCTCGGCCCTTCCGGCTGGCTGGTTTATTG
CTGATAAATCTGGAGCCGGTGAGCGTGGGTCTCGCGGTATCATTGCAGCACTGGGGCCAGATGGTAAGCC
CTCCCGTATCGTAGTTATCTACACGACGGGGAGTCAGGCAACTATGGATGAACGAAATAGACAGATCGCT
GAGATAGGTGCCTCACTGATTAAGCATTGGTAACTGTCAGACCAAGTTTACTCATATATACTTTAGATTG
ATTTAAAACTTCATTTTTAATTTAAAAGGATCTAGGTGAAGATCCTTTTTGATAATCTCATGACCAAAAT
CCCTTAACGTGAGTTTTCGTTCCACTGAGCGTCAGACCCCGTAGAAAAGATCAAAGGATCTTCTTGAGAT
CCTTTTTTTCTGCGCGTAATCTGCTGCTTGCAAACAAAAAAACCACCGCTACCAGCGGTGGTTTGTTTGC
CGGATCAAGAGCTACCAACTCTTTTTCCGAAGGTAACTGGCTTCAGCAGAGCGCAGATACCAAATACTGT
TCTTCTAGTGTAGCCGTAGTTAGGCCACCACTTCAAGAACTCTGTAGCACCGCCTACATACCTCGCTCTG
CTAATCCTGTTACCAGTGGCTGCTGCCAGTGGCGATAAGTCGTGTCTTACCGGGTTGGACTCAAGACGAT
AGTTACCGGATAAGGCGCAGCGGTCGGGCTGAACGGGGGGTTCGTGCACACAGCCCAGCTTGGAGCGAAC
GACCTACACCGAACTGAGATACCTACAGCGTGAGCTATGAGAAAGCGCCACGCTTCCCGAAGGGAGAAAG
GCGGACAGGTATCCGGTAAGCGGCAGGGTCGGAACAGGAGAGCGCACGAGGGAGCTTCCAGGGGGAAACG
CCTGGTATCTTTATAGTCCTGTCGGGTTTCGCCACCTCTGACTTGAGCGTCGATTTTTGTGATGCTCGTC
AGGGGGGCGGAGCCTATGGAAAAACGCCAGCAACGCGGCCTTTTTACGGTTCCTGGCCTTTTGCTGGCCT
TTTGCTCACATGTTCTTTCCTGCGTTATCCCCTGATTCTGTGGATAACCGTATTACCGCCTTTGAGTGAG
CTGATACCGCTCGCCGCAGCCGAACGACCGAGCGCAGCGAGTCAGTGAGCGAGGAAGCGGAAGAGCGCCC
AATACGCAAACCGCCTCTCCCCGCGCGTTGGCCGATTCATTAATGCAGCAAGCTCATGGCTGACTAATTT
TTTTTATTTATGCAGAGGCCGAGGCCGCCTCGGCCTCTGAGCTATTCCAGAAGTAGTGAGGAGGCTTTTT
TGGAGGCCTAGGCTTTTGCAAAAAGCTCCCCGTGGCACGACAGGTTTCCCGACTGGAAAGCGGGCAGTGA
GCGCAACGCAATTAATGTGAGTTAGCTCACTCATTAGGCACCCCAGGCTTTACACTTTATGCTTCCGGCT
CGTATGTTGTGTGGAATTGTGAGCGGATAACAATTTCACACAGGAAACAGCTATGACATGATTACGAATT
TCACAAATAAAGCATTTTTTTCACTGCATTCTAGTTGTGGTTTGTCCAAACTCATCAATGTATCTTATCA
TGTCTGGATCAACTGGATAACTCAAGCTAACCAAAATCATCCCAAACTTCCCACCCCATACCCTATTACC
ACTGCCAATTACCTGTGGTTTCATTTACTCTAAACCTGTGATTCCTCTGAATTATTTTCATTTTAAAGAA
ATTGTATTTGTTAAATATGTACTACAAACTTAGTAGT
